Addgene plasmid #104153: pNGVL4a-hCRTmE6mE7mL2
Purpose: Expresses human calreticulin fused to MmuPV1 E6, MmuPV1 E7 and MmuPV1 L2 residues 11-210 in mammalian cells
Depositing lab: Richard Roden. Depositing organization: Johns Hopkins University and School of Medicine. Publication: Spontaneous and Vaccine-Induced Clearance of Mus Musculus Papillomavirus 1 Infection. Jiang RT, Wang JW, Peng S, Huang TC, Wang C, Cannella F, Chang YN, Viscidi RP, Best SRA, Hung CF, Roden RBS. J Virol. 2017 Jul 12;91(15). pii: e00699-17. doi: 10.1128/JVI.00699-17. Print 2017 Aug 1. PubMed 28515303.
Backbone
  Vector backbone: pNGVL4a
  Total vector size (bp): 7049
  Vector type: Mammalian Expression
Growth in bacteria
  Bacterial resistance: Kanamycin, 50 μg/mL
  Growth temperature: 37°C
  Growth strain: DH5alpha
  Copy number: Unknown
Gene/Insert
  Gene/Insert name: hCRTmE6mE7mL2 11-210 (alt names: hCRT; MmuPV1 E6, MmuPV1 E7, MmuPV1 L2)
  Species: H. sapiens (human); MmuPV1
  Insert size (bp): 2624
  Mutation: residues 11 to 200 of the late protein L2
  GenBank ID: NP_004334.1
  Entrez Gene: CALR (a.k.a. CALR1, CRT, HEL-S-99n, RO, SSA, cC1qR); E6 (a.k.a. MmPv1_gp1); E7 (a.k.a. MmPv1_gp2); L2 (a.k.a. MmPv1_gp6)
  Promoter: CMV
  Cloning method: Restriction Enzyme; 5′ cloning site SalI (unknown if destroyed); 3′ cloning site NotI (unknown if destroyed)
  Sequencing primers: 5′ CGCAAATGGGCGGTAGGCGTG; 3′ GGGAAACGCCTGGTATCTTT
Terms and licenses: Academic/Nonprofit Terms; Industry Terms
How to cite: pNGVL4a-hCRTmE6mE7mL2 was a gift from Richard Roden (Addgene plasmid # 104153 ; http://n2t.net/addgene:104153 ; RRID:Addgene_104153)
