[The description below was written by a language model from this plasmid's Addgene catalogue record and pLannotate feature annotations shown in this document.]
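Description:
pNGVL4a-hCRTmE6mE7mL2 is a roughly 7 kb mammalian expression plasmid built on the pNGVL4a backbone. It is propagated in E. coli through a high-copy ColE1/pUC-type origin and selected with kanamycin via an aph(3')-Ia gene. The backbone also carries non-functional remnants of earlier vector ancestry: disrupted β-lactamase fragments, a partial AmpR promoter, a Tn903 transposase fragment, and short pieces of rop and bom. Only kanamycin resistance is listed for selection.

The expression cassette consists of the human cytomegalovirus immediate-early enhancer and promoter followed by a modified CMV intron A, which generally boosts transcript processing and expression. Transcription is terminated by a rabbit β-globin polyadenylation signal. Between these lies a 2.6 kb insert cloned SalI to NotI, encoding a single fusion protein. It comprises human calreticulin (CALR) at the N-terminus, followed by the E6 and E7 early proteins and an N-terminal segment of the L2 minor capsid protein of Mus musculus papillomavirus 1 (MmuPV1). The automated annotation recognises only the calreticulin and E6 portions, matching E6 to a related rodent papillomavirus entry. The E7 and L2 regions fall in the unannotated stretch before the poly(A) signal. The record is inconsistent about the L2 segment, giving residues 11-210 in the purpose and insert name but 11-200 in the mutation field.

The two sequence records, from the depositor and from repository sequencing, differ by one nucleotide in length and give the same feature layout. The associated publication concerns spontaneous and vaccine-induced clearance of MmuPV1 infection. This is consistent with use of the plasmid as a DNA vaccine in a mouse papillomavirus model, with the viral antigens expressed as a fusion to calreticulin.
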