Features (pLannotate 1.2.2; 14 found; start..end, strand, type, name):
     77..456     +  enhancer       CMV enhancer: human cytomegalovirus immediate early enhancer
    457..660     +  promoter       CMV promoter: human cytomegalovirus (CMV) immediate early promoter
    796..1066    +  intron         CMV intron: modified intron A from human cytomegalovirus
   1087..2337    +  CDS            CALR: CALR_HUMAN - Also known as CRTC. Experimental evidence at protein level: Swiss-Prot protein existence level 1. Calcium-binding chaperone that promotes folding, oligomeric assembly and quality control in the endoplasmic reticulum (ER) via the calreticulin/calnexin cycle. This lectin interacts transiently with almost all of the monoglucosylated glycoproteins that are synthesized in the ER (PubMed:7876246). Interacts with the DNA-binding domain of NR3C1 and mediates its nuclear export (PubMed:11149926). Involved in maternal gene expression regulation. May participate in oocyte maturation via the
   2341..2754    +  CDS            E6 (fragment): VE6_MMPV - Protein inferred from homology: Swiss-Prot protein existence level 3. Plays a major role in the induction and maintenance of cellular transformation. E6 associates with host UBE3A/E6-AP ubiquitin- protein ligase and modulates its activity. Protects host keratinocytes from apoptosis by mediating the degradation of host BAK1. May also inhibit host immune response. From Micromys minutus papillomavirus (MmPV) (Old world harvest mouse papillomavirus).
   3787..3841    +  polyA_signal   β-globin poly(A) signal: rabbit β-globin polyadenylation signal (Gil and Proudfoot, 1987)
   4104..4692    -  rep_origin     ori: high-copy-number ColE1/pMB1/pBR322/pUC origin of replication
   4864..4936    -  CDS            bla(M) (fragment): β-lactamase lacking the signal sequence; bla(M); allows cytosolic expression of β-lactamase
   4995..5445    -  CDS            bla(M) (fragment): β-lactamase lacking the signal sequence; bla(M); allows cytosolic expression of β-lactamase
   5445..5543    -  CDS            TRA2_ECOLX (fragment): Protein predicted: Swiss-Prot protein existence level 4. Required for transposition of transposon Tn903. From Escherichia coli.
   5684..6499    -  CDS            KanR: aminoglycoside phosphotransferase; aph(3')-Ia; confers resistance to kanamycin in bacteria or G418 (Geneticin®) in eukaryotes
   6622..6709    -  promoter       AmpR promoter (fragment): bla
   6804..6840    +  CDS            rop (fragment): Rop protein, which maintains plasmids at low copy number; rop
   6942..7040    +  misc_feature   bom (fragment): basis of mobility region from pBR322
>Addgene plasmid #104153 | pNGVL4a-hCRTmE6mE7mL2 | depositor full sequence | sequence record 197278 | pNGVL4a-hCRTmE6mE7mL2 sequence 7049 bps
TGGCCATTGCATACGTTGTATCCATATCATAATATGTACATTTATATTGGCTCATGTCCAACATTACCGC
CATGTTGACATTGATTATTGACTAGTTATTAATAGTAATCAATTACGGGGTCATTAGTTCATAGCCCATA
TATGGAGTTCCGCGTTACATAACTTACGGTAAATGGCCCGCCTGGCTGACCGCCCAACGACCCCCGCCCA
TTGACGTCAATAATGACGTATGTTCCCATAGTAACGCCAATAGGGACTTTCCATTGACGTCAATGGGTGG
AGTATTTACGGTAAACTGCCCACTTGGCAGTACATCAAGTGTATCATATGCCAAGTACGCCCCCTATTGA
CGTCAATGACGGTAAATGGCCCGCCTGGCATTATGCCCAGTACATGACCTTATGGGACTTTCCTACTTGG
CAGTACATCTACGTATTAGTCATCGCTATTACCATGGTGATGCGGTTTTGGCAGTACATCAATGGGCGTG
GATAGCGGTTTGACTCACGGGGATTTCCAAGTCTCCACCCCATTGACGTCAATGGGAGTTTGTTTTGGCA
CCAAAATCAACGGGACTTTCCAAAATGTCGTAACAACTCCGCCCCATTGACGCAAATGGGCGGTAGGCGT
GTACGGTGGGAGGTCTATATAAGCAGAGCTCGTTTAGTGAACCGTCAGATCGCCTGGAGACGCCATCCAC
GCTGTTTTGACCTCCATAGAAGACACCGGGACCGATCCAGCCTCCGCGGCCGGGAACGGTGCATTGGAAC
GCGGATTCCCCGTGCCAAGAGTGACGTAAGTACCGCCTATAGAGTCTATAGGCCCACCCCCTTGGCTTCT
TATGCATGCTATACTGTTTTTGGCTTGGGGTCTATACACCCCCGCTTCCTCATGTTATAGGTGATGGTAT
AGCTTAGCCTATAGGTGTGGGTTATTGACCATTATTGACCACTCCAACGGTGGAGGGCAGTGTAGTCTGA
GCAGTACTCGTTGCTGCCGCGCGCGCCACCAGACATAATAGCTGACAGACTAACAGACTGTTCCTTTCCA
TGGGTCTTTTCTGCAGTCACCGTCGTCGACGCCACCATGCTCCTCTCAGTACCTCTTCTCCTCGGTCTTC
TTGGACTCGCTGTTGCAGAACCAGCAGTATACTTCAAGGAGCAGTTCCTGGACGGTGACGGATGGACATC
ACGATGGATCGAATCCAAGCATAAGTCCGACTTCGGTAAATTCGTCCTGAGCTCCGGTAAATTCTACGGA
GACGAGGAGAAGGACAAGGGGCTCCAAACGTCCCAAGACGCACGATTCTACGCATTGTCCGCTTCATTCG
AGCCATTCAGCAACAAGGGACAGACTCTCGTTGTACAGTTCACGGTCAAGCATGAGCAGAACATCGACTG
CGGTGGAGGTTACGTTAAGCTGTTCCCAAACTCCCTCGACCAAACGGACATGCATGGAGACTCTGAGTAC
AACATCATGTTCGGGCCTGACATCTGTGGTCCAGGTACGAAGAAGGTACACGTCATCTTCAACTACAAGG
GGAAGAACGTCCTGATCAACAAGGACATCCGCTGCAAGGACGACGAGTTCACGCACCTTTACACCCTGAT
CGTCCGACCAGACAACACCTACGAGGTAAAGATCGACAACTCCCAGGTCGAGTCTGGTTCACTTGAGGAC
GACTGGGATTTCCTTCCACCAAAGAAGATCAAGGACCCAGACGCTTCCAAGCCTGAGGATTGGGATGAGC
GAGCTAAGATCGACGATCCAACTGACTCCAAGCCAGAAGACTGGGATAAGCCAGAACATATCCCAGACCC
AGATGCTAAGAAGCCAGAAGATTGGGACGAGGAGATGGACGGTGAGTGGGAACCACCTGTTATCCAAAAC
CCTGAGTACAAGGGCGAGTGGAAGCCTAGACAGATCGACAACCCTGACTACAAAGGGACCTGGATCCATC
CTGAGATCGACAATCCTGAGTACAGCCCTGACCCTTCTATCTACGCATACGACAACTTCGGTGTGCTGGG
ACTTGACCTCTGGCAAGTTAAGTCCGGAACCATCTTCGACAACTTCCTCATCACCAACGACGAGGCTTAT
GCAGAGGAATTTGGGAACGAGACCTGGGGAGTCACAAAGGCAGCTGAGAAGCAGATGAAGGACAAGCAGG
ACGAGGAACAGAGACTTAAGGAGGAGGAAGAGGACAAGAAGAGAAAAGAGGAGGAAGAAGCTGAGGACAA
AGAGGACGACGAGGACAAAGACGAGGACGAGGAGGACGAGGAAGACAAAGAGGAGGACGAAGAGGAGGAT
GTCCCTGGTCAAGCAAAAGACGAGCTTGAATTCATGGAGATCGGAAAAGGGTATACTCTGGAGGAAGTGC
TCAGGTATTCCAACAAGGACGTGGTGGATTTCCACCTGTCCTGCGCTTTTTGCTCCACCACCATGGATCA
CAACGAGAAAGCCAGATTTATCCAGGCTAAACTGAAATGCGTCGTCAGGGATTTTGCCTTTAAAGGGGCC
TGCATCGTCTGCCGGAGGCAGCTCGCGTGCAAAGAGAAACTCCTGCACACCAGAGTGACCGGAGAAGCGG
ATCTTGTCGAATGCATGGCCGGAAAAAACATCGTGTTTGTGACCGTCAGATGCGTGACCTGCCTTGCGTT
GTTGACAGCCTCTGAAAAACTGGATGCCAAAGCCTGCGGATTGCCTTTTCACTTGGTCAGACACATGTGG
AGGGGATATTGTGGCTTTTGTAAACCCCTGCTGATGCAGGGGCCTCTCCCTACTATTGCGGATATTGAAA
TTCAAAATCTGGATAGCCTGCTGGGCGTCGGAGAACCTGATCTGCCTGATGTGGGAAGCAGTTCACTGTC
ACCGGATTCATTGGGAGAAGAAGAAGAACTGGAACTGGAAACCATTGATGTGGATCCCTATCGCATTAAG
ACCACCTGTTTTTGTTGTGATACCGTGCTGCGGTTTATAATTGTCACCGGCGATGATAGCGTCAAAGCCT
TTGAAAGCCTGCTGCTGCAGGATCTCAGCTTTGTGTGTCCCCACTGTGTGGCCAGCTATGTGAATCTGCG
GAATGGGAAAAGGTCTAGAATGAAACGGGATAGCGCCAGCAATCTCTATCGGCAGTGTCAGGTGACTGGG
AATTGTCCCCCCGATGTGGTGAATAAGGTGGAAGGGAATACACTGGCCGATCGCATACTGAAAGTGATTA
GCAGCATTGTGTATCTGGGCGGCCTGGGGATTGGCACTGGGCGCGGGAGCGGAGGAACAACTGGCTATGG
CCCCATAAATAGTGCCGGCGGCAGGGTTACTGGGACAGGCACTGTTATGAGGCCGGGCGTTACAGTAGAA
CCCATTGGCCCCGGGGATATAGTTACTGTAGATTCTGTAGGCCCCGGCGATAGTTCTTTGATTCCCTTGT
TGGAAGTTACACCGGATGTTCCGATTAATGGCGGCCCCGAAGTGCCGTCTAGTGGCCCCGATATTAGTAC
TGTGGATGTGACAAGTTCTATTGATCCCATATCTGATTTGAGTGTGACAGGCACAACAATAAGTAATACT
GATTCAGCCGTGATTGATGTGCAGCCCTCTCCCGGCCCGCGGCGCGTGATAATTACACGCTCTGATTTTA
ATAATCCCAGTTATGTGTCAGTGGTGCATCCCACACAGGGCTTGGGCGAATCTGGCGGCGTGTGAGCGGC
CGCGGATCCAGATCTTTTTCCCTCGCCAAAAATTATGGGGACATCATGAAGCCCCTTGAGCATCTGACTT
CTGGCTAATAAAGGAAATTTATTTCATTGCAATAGTGTGTTGGAATTTTTTGTGTCTCTCACTCGGAAGG
ACATATGGGAGGGCAAATCATTTAAAACATCAGAATCAGTATTTGGTTTAGAGTTTGGCAACATATGCCA
TTCTTCCGCTTCCTCGCTCACTGACTCGCTGCGCTCGGTCGTTCGGCTGCGGCGAGCGGTATCAGCTCAC
TCAAAGGCGGTAATACGGTTATCCACAGAATCAGGGGATAACGCAGGAAAGAACATGTGAGCAAAAGGCC
AGCAAAAGGCCAGGAACCGTAAAAAGGCCGCGTTGCTGGCGTTTTTCCATAGGCTCCGCCCCCCTGACGA
GCATCACAAAAATCGACGCTCAAGTCAGAGGTGGCGAAACCCGACAGGACTATAAAGATACCAGGCGTTT
CCCCCTGGAAGCTCCCTCGTGCGCTCTCCTGTTCCGACCCTGCCGCTTACCGGATACCTGTCCGCCTTTC
TCCCTTCGGGAAGCGTGGCGCTTTCTCAATGCTCACGCTGTAGGTATCTCAGTTCGGTGTAGGTCGTTCG
CTCCAAGCTGGGCTGTGTGCACGAACCCCCCGTTCAGCCCGACCGCTGCGCCTTATCCGGTAACTATCGT
CTTGAGTCCAACCCGGTAAGACACGACTTATCGCCACTGGCAGCAGCCACTGGTAACAGGATTAGCAGAG
CGAGGTATGTAGGCGGTGCTACAGAGTTCTTGAAGTGGTGGCCTAACTACGGCTACACTAGAAGGACAGT
ATTTGGTATCTGCGCTCTGCTGAAGCCAGTTACCTTCGGAAAAAGAGTTGGTAGCTCTTGATCCGGCAAA
CAAACCACCGCTGGTAGCGGTGGTTTTTTTGTTTGCAAGCAGCAGATTACGCGCAGAAAAAAAGGATCTC
AAGAAGATCCTTTGATCTTTTCTACGGGGTCTGACGCTCAGTGGAACGAAAACTCACGTTAAGGGATTTT
GGTCATGAGATTATCAAAAAGGATCTTCACCTAGATCCTTTTAAATTAAAAATGAAGTTTTAAATCAATC
TAAAGTATATATGAGTAAACTTGGTCTGACAGTTACCAATGCTTAATCAGTGAGGCACCTATCTCAGCGA
TCTGTCTATTTCGTTCATCCATAGTTGCCTGACTCCGGGGGGGGGGGGCGCTGAGGTCTGCCTCGTGAAG
AAGGTGTTGCTGACTCATACCAGGGCAACGTTGTTGCCATTGCTACAGGCATCGTGGTGTCACGCTCGTC
GTTTGGTATGGCTTCATTCAGCTCCGGTTCCCAACGATCAAGGCGAGTTACATGATCCCCCATGTTGTGC
AAAAAAGCGGTTAGCTCCTTCGGTCCTCCGATCGTTGTCAGAAGTAAGTTGGCCGCAGTGTTATCACTCA
TGGTTATGGCAGCACTGCATAATTCTCTTACTGTCATGCCATCCGTAAGATGCTTTTCTGTGACTGGTGA
GTACTCAACCAAGTCATTCTGAGAATAGTGTATGCGGCGACCGAGTTGCTCTTGCCCGGCGTCAATACGG
GATAATACCGCGCCACATAGCAGAACTTTAAAAGTGCTCATCATTGGAAAACGTTCTTCGGGGCGAAAAC
TCTCAAGGATCTTACCGCTGTTGAGATCCAGTTCGATGTAACCCACTCGTGCACCTGAATCGCCCCATCA
TCCAGCCAGAAAGTGAGGGAGCCACGGTTGATGAGAGCTTTGTTGTAGGTGGACCAGTTGGTGATTTTGA
ACTTTTGCTTTGCCACGGAACGGTCTGCGTTGTCGGGAAGATGCGTGATCTGATCCTTCAACTCAGCAAA
AGTTCGATTTATTCAACAAAGCCGCCGTCCCGTCAAGTCAGCGTAATGCTCTGCCAGTGTTACAACCAAT
TAACCAATTCTGATTAGAAAAACTCATCGAGCATCAAATGAAACTGCAATTTATTCATATCAGGATTATC
AATACCATATTTTTGAAAAAGCCGTTTCTGTAATGAAGGAGAAAACTCACCGAGGCAGTTCCATAGGATG
GCAAGATCCTGGTATCGGTCTGCGATTCCGACTCGTCCAACATCAATACAACCTATTAATTTCCCCTCGT
CAAAAATAAGGTTATCAAGTGAGAAATCACCATGAGTGACGACTGAATCCGGTGAGAATGGCAAAAGCTT
ATGCATTTCTTTCCAGACTTGTTCAACAGGCCAGCCATTACGCTCGTCATCAAAATCACTCGCATCAACC
AAACCGTTATTCATTCGTGATTGCGCCTGAGCGAGACGAAATACGCGATCGCTGTTAAAAGGACAATTAC
AAACAGGAATCGAATGCAACCGGCGCAGGAACACTGCCAGCGCATCAACAATATTTTCACCTGAATCAGG
ATATTCTTCTAATACCTGGAATGCTGTTTTCCCGGGGATCGCAGTGGTGAGTAACCATGCATCATCAGGA
GTACGGATAAAATGCTTGATGGTCGGAAGAGGCATAAATTCCGTCAGCCAGTTTAGTCTGACCATCTCAT
CTGTAACATCATTGGCAACGCTACCTTTGCCATGTTTCAGAAACAACTCTGGCGCATCGGGCTTCCCATA
CAATCGATAGATTGTCGCACCTGATTGCCCGACATTATCGCGAGCCCATTTATACCCATATAAATCAGCA
TCCATGTTGGAATTTAATCGCGGCCTCGAGCAAGACGTTTCCCGTTGAATATGGCTCATAACACCCCTTG
TATTACTGTTTATGTAAGCAGACAGTTTTATTGTTCATGATGATATATTTTTATCTTGTGCAATGTAACA
TCAGAGATTTTGAGACACAACGTGGCTTTCCCCCCCCCCCCATTATTGAAGCATTTATCAGGGTTATTGT
CTCATGAGCGGATACATATTTGAATGTATTTAGAAAAATAAACAAATAGGGGTTCCGCGCACATTTCCCC
GAAAAGTGCCACCTGACGTCTAAGAAACCATTATTATCATGACATTAACCTATAAAAATAGGCGTATCAC
GAGGCCCTTTCGTCCTCGCGCGTTTCGGTGATGACGGTGAAAACCTCTGACACATGCAGCTCCCGGAGAC
GGTCACAGCTTGTCTGTAAGCGGATGCCGGGAGCAGACAAGCCCGTCAGGGCGCGTCAGCGGGTGTTGGC
GGGTGTCGGGGCTGGCTTAACTATGCGGCATCAGAGCAGATTGTACTGAGAGTGCACCATATGCGGTGTG
AAATACCGCACAGATGCGTAAGGAGAAAATACCGCATCAGATTGGCTAT
