Features (pLannotate 1.2.2; 14 found; start..end, strand, type, name):
     72..451     +  enhancer       CMV enhancer: human cytomegalovirus immediate early enhancer
    452..655     +  promoter       CMV promoter: human cytomegalovirus (CMV) immediate early promoter
    791..1060    +  intron         CMV intron: modified intron A from human cytomegalovirus
   1081..2331    +  CDS            CALR: CALR_HUMAN - Also known as CRTC. Experimental evidence at protein level: Swiss-Prot protein existence level 1. Calcium-binding chaperone that promotes folding, oligomeric assembly and quality control in the endoplasmic reticulum (ER) via the calreticulin/calnexin cycle. This lectin interacts transiently with almost all of the monoglucosylated glycoproteins that are synthesized in the ER (PubMed:7876246). Interacts with the DNA-binding domain of NR3C1 and mediates its nuclear export (PubMed:11149926). Involved in maternal gene expression regulation. May participate in oocyte maturation via the
   2335..2748    +  CDS            E6 (fragment): VE6_MMPV - Protein inferred from homology: Swiss-Prot protein existence level 3. Plays a major role in the induction and maintenance of cellular transformation. E6 associates with host UBE3A/E6-AP ubiquitin- protein ligase and modulates its activity. Protects host keratinocytes from apoptosis by mediating the degradation of host BAK1. May also inhibit host immune response. From Micromys minutus papillomavirus (MmPV) (Old world harvest mouse papillomavirus).
   3782..3837    +  polyA_signal   β-globin poly(A) signal: rabbit β-globin polyadenylation signal (Gil and Proudfoot, 1987)
   4101..4689    -  rep_origin     ori: high-copy-number ColE1/pMB1/pBR322/pUC origin of replication
   4861..4932    -  CDS            bla(M) (fragment): β-lactamase lacking the signal sequence; bla(M); allows cytosolic expression of β-lactamase
   4990..5440    -  CDS            bla(M) (fragment): β-lactamase lacking the signal sequence; bla(M); allows cytosolic expression of β-lactamase
   5440..5538    -  CDS            TRA2_ECOLX (fragment): Protein predicted: Swiss-Prot protein existence level 4. Required for transposition of transposon Tn903. From Escherichia coli.
   5679..6494    -  CDS            KanR: aminoglycoside phosphotransferase; aph(3')-Ia; confers resistance to kanamycin in bacteria or G418 (Geneticin®) in eukaryotes
   6617..6704    -  promoter       AmpR promoter (fragment): bla
   6799..6834    +  CDS            rop (fragment): Rop protein, which maintains plasmids at low copy number; rop
   6936..7034    +  misc_feature   bom (fragment): basis of mobility region from pBR322
>Addgene plasmid #104153 | pNGVL4a-hCRTmE6mE7mL2 | addgene full sequence | sequence record 200449 | Addgene NGS Result
ATTGCATACGTTGTATCCATATCATAATATGTACATTTATATTGGCTCATGTCCAACATTACCGCCATGT
TGACATTGATTATTGACTAGTTATTAATAGTAATCAATTACGGGGTCATTAGTTCATAGCCCATATATGG
AGTTCCGCGTTACATAACTTACGGTAAATGGCCCGCCTGGCTGACCGCCCAACGACCCCCGCCCATTGAC
GTCAATAATGACGTATGTTCCCATAGTAACGCCAATAGGGACTTTCCATTGACGTCAATGGGTGGAGTAT
TTACGGTAAACTGCCCACTTGGCAGTACATCAAGTGTATCATATGCCAAGTACGCCCCCTATTGACGTCA
ATGACGGTAAATGGCCCGCCTGGCATTATGCCCAGTACATGACCTTATGGGACTTTCCTACTTGGCAGTA
CATCTACGTATTAGTCATCGCTATTACCATGGTGATGCGGTTTTGGCAGTACATCAATGGGCGTGGATAG
CGGTTTGACTCACGGGGATTTCCAAGTCTCCACCCCATTGACGTCAATGGGAGTTTGTTTTGGCACCAAA
ATCAACGGGACTTTCCAAAATGTCGTAACAACTCCGCCCCATTGACGCAAATGGGCGGTAGGCGTGTACG
GTGGGAGGTCTATATAAGCAGAGCTCGTTTAGTGAACCGTCAGATCGCCTGGAGACGCCATCCACGCTGT
TTTGACCTCCATAGAAGACACCGGGACCGATCCAGCCTCCGCGGCCGGGAACGGTGCATTGGAACGCGGA
TTCCCCGTGCCAAGAGTGACGTAAGTACCGCCTATAGACTCTATAGGCACACCCCTTTGGCTCTTATGCA
TGCTATACTGTTTTTGGCTTGGGGCCTATACACCCCCGCTTCCTTATGCTATAGGTGATGGTATAGCTTA
GCCTATAGGTGTGGGTTATTGACCATTATTGACCACTCCAACGGTGGAGGGCAGTGTAGTCTGAGCAGTA
CTCGTTGCTGCCGCGCGCGCCACCAGACATAATAGCTGACAGACTAACAGACTGTTCCTTTCCATGGGTC
TTTTCTGCAGTCACCGTCGTCGACGCCACCATGCTCCTCTCAGTACCTCTTCTCCTCGGTCTTCTTGGAC
TCGCTGTTGCAGAACCAGCAGTATACTTCAAGGAGCAGTTCCTGGACGGTGACGGATGGACATCACGATG
GATCGAATCCAAGCATAAGTCCGACTTCGGTAAATTCGTCCTGAGCTCCGGTAAATTCTACGGAGACGAG
GAGAAGGACAAGGGGCTCCAAACGTCCCAAGACGCACGATTCTACGCATTGTCCGCTTCATTCGAGCCAT
TCAGCAACAAGGGACAGACTCTCGTTGTACAGTTCACGGTCAAGCATGAGCAGAACATCGACTGCGGTGG
AGGTTACGTTAAGCTGTTCCCAAACTCCCTCGACCAAACGGACATGCATGGAGACTCTGAGTACAACATC
ATGTTCGGGCCTGACATCTGTGGTCCAGGTACGAAGAAGGTACACGTCATCTTCAACTACAAGGGGAAGA
ACGTCCTGATCAACAAGGACATCCGCTGCAAGGACGACGAGTTCACGCACCTTTACACCCTGATCGTCCG
ACCAGACAACACCTACGAGGTAAAGATCGACAACTCCCAGGTCGAGTCTGGTTCACTTGAGGACGACTGG
GATTTCCTTCCACCAAAGAAGATCAAGGACCCAGACGCTTCCAAGCCTGAGGATTGGGATGAGCGAGCTA
AGATCGACGATCCAACTGACTCCAAGCCAGAAGACTGGGATAAGCCAGAACATATCCCAGACCCAGATGC
TAAGAAGCCAGAAGATTGGGACGAGGAGATGGACGGTGAGTGGGAACCACCTGTTATCCAAAACCCTGAG
TACAAGGGCGAGTGGAAGCCTAGACAGATCGACAACCCTGACTACAAAGGGACCTGGATCCATCCTGAGA
TCGACAATCCTGAGTACAGCCCTGACCCTTCTATCTACGCATACGACAACTTCGGTGTGCTGGGACTTGA
CCTCTGGCAAGTTAAGTCCGGAACCATCTTCGACAACTTCCTCATCACCAACGACGAGGCTTATGCAGAG
GAATTTGGGAACGAGACCTGGGGAGTCACAAAGGCAGCTGAGAAGCAGATGAAGGACAAGCAGGACGAGG
AACAGAGACTTAAGGAGGAGGAAGAGGACAAGAAGAGAAAAGAGGAGGAAGAAGCTGAGGACAAAGAGGA
CGACGAGGACAAAGACGAGGACGAGGAGGACGAGGAAGACAAAGAGGAGGACGAAGAGGAGGATGTCCCT
GGTCAAGCAAAAGACGAGCTTGAATTCATGGAGATCGGAAAAGGGTATACTCTGGAGGAAGTGCTCAGGT
ATTCCAACAAGGACGTGGTGGATTTCCACCTGTCCTGCGCTTTTTGCTCCACCACCATGGATCACAACGA
GAAAGCCAGATTTATCCAGGCTAAACTGAAATGCGTCGTCAGGGATTTTGCCTTTAAAGGGGCCTGCATC
GTCTGCCGGAGGCAGCTCGCGTGCAAAGAGAAACTCCTGCACACCAGAGTGACCGGAGAAGCGGATCTTG
TCGAATGCATGGCCGGAAAAAACATCGTGTTTGTGACCGTCAGATGCGTGACCTGCCTTGCGTTGTTGAC
AGCCTCTGAAAAACTGGATGCCAAAGCCTGCGGATTGCCTTTTCACTTGGTCAGACACATGTGGAGGGGA
TATTGTGGCTTTTGTAAACCCCTGCTGATGCAGGGGCCTCTCCCTACTATTGCGGATATTGAAATTCAAA
ATCTGGATAGCCTGCTGGGCGTCGGAGAACCTGATCTGCCTGATGTGGGAAGCAGTTCACTGTCACCGGA
TTCATTGGGAGAAGAAGAAGAACTGGAACTGGAAACCATTGATGTGGATCCCTATCGCATTAAGACCACC
TGTTTTTGTTGTGATACCGTGCTGCGGTTTATAATTGTCACCGGCGATGATAGCGTCAAAGCCTTTGAAA
GCCTGCTGCTGCAGGATCTCAGCTTTGTGTGTCCCCACTGTGTGGCCAGCTATGTGAATCTGCGGAATGG
GAAAAGGTCTAGAATGAAACGGGATAGCGCCAGCAATCTCTATCGGCAGTGTCAGGTGACTGGGAATTGT
CCCCCCGATGTGGTGAATAAGGTGGAAGGGAATACACTGGCCGATCGCATACTGAAAGTGATTAGCAGCA
TTGTGTATCTGGGCGGCCTGGGGATTGGCACTGGGCGCGGGAGCGGAGGAACAACTGGCTATGGCCCCAT
AAATAGTGCCGGCGGCAGGGTTACTGGGACAGGCACTGTTATGAGGCCGGGCGTTACAGTAGAACCCATT
GGCCCCGGGGATATAGTTACTGTAGATTCTGTAGGCCCCGGCGATAGTTCTTTGATTCCCTTGTTGGAAG
TTACACCGGATGTTCCGATTAATGGCGGCCCCGAAGTGCCGTCTAGTGGCCCCGATATTAGTACTGTGGA
TGTGACAAGTTCTATTGATCCCATATCTGATTTGAGTGTGACAGGCACAACAATAAGTAATACTGATTCA
GCCGTGATTGATGTGCAGCCCTCTCCCGGCCCGCGGCGCGTGATAATTACACGCTCTGATTTTAATAATC
CCAGTTATGTGTCAGTGGTGCATCCCACACAGGGCTTGGGCGAATCTGGCGGCGTGTGAGCGGCCGCGGA
TCCAGATCTTTTTCCCTCTGCCAAAAATTATGGGGACATCATGAAGCCCCTTGAGCATCTGACTTCTGGC
TAATAAAGGAAATTTATTTTCATTGCAATAGTGTGTTGGAATTTTTTGTGTCTCTCACTCGGAAGGACAT
ATGGGAGGGCAAATCATTTAAAACATCAGAATGAGTATTTGGTTTAGAGTTTGGCAACATATGCCCATTC
TTCCGCTTCCTCGCTCACTGACTCGCTGCGCTCGGTCGTTCGGCTGCGGCGAGCGGTATCAGCTCACTCA
AAGGCGGTAATACGGTTATCCACAGAATCAGGGGATAACGCAGGAAAGAACATGTGAGCAAAAGGCCAGC
AAAAGGCCAGGAACCGTAAAAAGGCCGCGTTGCTGGCGTTTTTCCATAGGCTCCGCCCCCCTGACGAGCA
TCACAAAAATCGACGCTCAAGTCAGAGGTGGCGAAACCCGACAGGACTATAAAGATACCAGGCGTTTCCC
CCTGGAAGCTCCCTCGTGCGCTCTCCTGTTCCGACCCTGCCGCTTACCGGATACCTGTCCGCCTTTCTCC
CTTCGGGAAGCGTGGCGCTTTCTCATAGCTCACGCTGTAGGTATCTCAGTTCGGTGTAGGTCGTTCGCTC
CAAGCTGGGCTGTGTGCACGAACCCCCCGTTCAGCCCGACCGCTGCGCCTTATCCGGTAACTATCGTCTT
GAGTCCAACCCGGTAAGACACGACTTATCGCCACTGGCAGCAGCCACTGGTAACAGGATTAGCAGAGCGA
GGTATGTAGGCGGTGCTACAGAGTTCTTGAAGTGGTGGCCTAACTACGGCTACACTAGAAGAACAGTATT
TGGTATCTGCGCTCTGCTGAAGCCAGTTACCTTCGGAAAAAGAGTTGGTAGCTCTTGATCCGGCAAACAA
ACCACCGCTGGTAGCGGTGGTTTTTTTGTTTGCAAGCAGCAGATTACGCGCAGAAAAAAAGGATCTCAAG
AAGATCCTTTGATCTTTTCTACGGGGTCTGACGCTCAGTGGAACGAAAACTCACGTTAAGGGATTTTGGT
CATGAGATTATCAAAAAGGATCTTCACCTAGATCCTTTTAAATTAAAAATGAAGTTTTAAATCAATCTAA
AGTATATATGAGTAAACTTGGTCTGACAGTTACCAATGCTTAATCAGTGAGGCACCTATCTCAGCGATCT
GTCTATTTCGTTCATCCATAGTTGCCTGACTCGGGGGGGGGGGCGCTGAGGTCTGCCTCGTGAAGAAGGT
GTTGCTGACTCATACCAGGGCAACGTTGTTGCCATTGCTACAGGCATCGTGGTGTCACGCTCGTCGTTTG
GTATGGCTTCATTCAGCTCCGGTTCCCAACGATCAAGGCGAGTTACATGATCCCCCATGTTGTGCAAAAA
AGCGGTTAGCTCCTTCGGTCCTCCGATCGTTGTCAGAAGTAAGTTGGCCGCAGTGTTATCACTCATGGTT
ATGGCAGCACTGCATAATTCTCTTACTGTCATGCCATCCGTAAGATGCTTTTCTGTGACTGGTGAGTACT
CAACCAAGTCATTCTGAGAATAGTGTATGCGGCGACCGAGTTGCTCTTGCCCGGCGTCAATACGGGATAA
TACCGCGCCACATAGCAGAACTTTAAAAGTGCTCATCATTGGAAAACGTTCTTCGGGGCGAAAACTCTCA
AGGATCTTACCGCTGTTGAGATCCAGTTCGATGTAACCCACTCGTGCACCTGAATCGCCCCATCATCCAG
CCAGAAAGTGAGGGAGCCACGGTTGATGAGAGCTTTGTTGTAGGTGGACCAGTTGGTGATTTTGAACTTT
TGCTTTGCCACGGAACGGTCTGCGTTGTCGGGAAGATGCGTGATCTGATCCTTCAACTCAGCAAAAGTTC
GATTTATTCAACAAAGCCGCCGTCCCGTCAAGTCAGCGTAATGCTCTGCCAGTGTTACAACCAATTAACC
AATTCTGATTAGAAAAACTCATCGAGCATCAAATGAAACTGCAATTTATTCATATCAGGATTATCAATAC
CATATTTTTGAAAAAGCCGTTTCTGTAATGAAGGAGAAAACTCACCGAGGCAGTTCCATAGGATGGCAAG
ATCCTGGTATCGGTCTGCGATTCCGACTCGTCCAACATCAATACAACCTATTAATTTCCCCTCGTCAAAA
ATAAGGTTATCAAGTGAGAAATCACCATGAGTGACGACTGAATCCGGTGAGAATGGCAAAAGCTTATGCA
TTTCTTTCCAGACTTGTTCAACAGGCCAGCCATTACGCTCGTCATCAAAATCACTCGCATCAACCAAACC
GTTATTCATTCGTGATTGCGCCTGAGCGAGACGAAATACGCGATCGCTGTTAAAAGGACAATTACAAACA
GGAATCGAATGCAACCGGCGCAGGAACACTGCCAGCGCATCAACAATATTTTCACCTGAATCAGGATATT
CTTCTAATACCTGGAATGCTGTTTTCCCGGGGATCGCAGTGGTGAGTAACCATGCATCATCAGGAGTACG
GATAAAATGCTTGATGGTCGGAAGAGGCATAAATTCCGTCAGCCAGTTTAGTCTGACCATCTCATCTGTA
ACATCATTGGCAACGCTACCTTTGCCATGTTTCAGAAACAACTCTGGCGCATCGGGCTTCCCATACAATC
GATAGATTGTCGCACCTGATTGCCCGACATTATCGCGAGCCCATTTATACCCATATAAATCAGCATCCAT
GTTGGAATTTAATCGCGGCCTCGAGCAAGACGTTTCCCGTTGAATATGGCTCATAACACCCCTTGTATTA
CTGTTTATGTAAGCAGACAGTTTTATTGTTCATGATGATATATTTTTATCTTGTGCAATGTAACATCAGA
GATTTTGAGACACAACGTGGCTTTCCCCCCCCCCCCATTATTGAAGCATTTATCAGGGTTATTGTCTCAT
GAGCGGATACATATTTGAATGTATTTAGAAAAATAAACAAATAGGGGTTCCGCGCACATTTCCCCGAAAA
GTGCCACCTGACGTCTAAGAAACCATTATTATCATGACATTAACCTATAAAAATAGGCGTATCACGAGGC
CCTTTCGTCTCGCGCGTTTCGGTGATGACGGTGAAAACCTCTGACACATGCAGCTCCCGGAGACGGTCAC
AGCTTGTCTGTAAGCGGATGCCGGGAGCAGACAAGCCCGTCAGGGCGCGTCAGCGGGTGTTGGCGGGTGT
CGGGGCTGGCTTAACTATGCGGCATCAGAGCAGATTGTACTGAGAGTGCACCATATGCGGTGTGAAATAC
CGCACAGATGCGTAAGGAGAAAATACCGCATCAGATTGGCTATTGGCC
